Addgene plasmid #82636: tPA-Dendra2
Purpose: Expresses fluorescent hybrid of tPA for PALM imaging
Depositing lab: Janis Lochner. Depositing organization: Lewis & Clark College. Publication: Super-resolution imaging of neuronal dense-core vesicles. Scalettar BA, Shaver D, Kaech S, Lochner JE. J Vis Exp. 2014 Jul 2;(89). doi: 10.3791/51394. PubMed 25046659.
Backbone
  Vector backbone: JPA5
  Backbone manufacturer: Dr. John Adelman
  Backbone size w/o insert (bp): 5410
  Total vector size (bp): 7087
  Vector type: Mammalian Expression
Growth in bacteria
  Bacterial resistance: Ampicillin, 100 μg/mL
  Growth temperature: 37°C
  Growth strain: DH5alpha
  Copy number: Low Copy
Gene/Insert
  Gene/Insert name: Tissue plasminogen activator (alt name: tPA)
  Species: R. norvegicus (rat)
  Insert size (bp): 1677
  Promoter: HCMV
  Tag / fusion protein: Dendra2 (C terminal on insert)
  Cloning method: Restriction Enzyme; 5′ cloning site ClaI (unknown if destroyed); 3′ cloning site HindIII (not destroyed)
  Sequencing primers: 5′ GGTGACACTATAGAATAACATCCACTTTGC; 3′ GAGTTTGGACAAACCACAACTAGAATGCAG
Terms and licenses: Academic/Nonprofit Terms; Industry Terms: Not Available to Industry
Depositor comments: Note that, compared to the Entrez Genbank reference for rat tPA, this plasmid has a E380K amino acid residue substitution.
How to cite: tPA-Dendra2 was a gift from Janis Lochner (Addgene plasmid # 82636 ; http://n2t.net/addgene:82636 ; RRID:Addgene_82636)
