[The description below was written by a language model from this plasmid's Addgene catalogue record and pLannotate feature annotations shown in this document.]
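Description:
tPA-Dendra2 is a mammalian expression plasmid built on the JPA5 backbone that produces rat tissue plasminogen activator (tPA) fused at its C terminus to the photoconvertible fluorescent protein Dendra2. It is propagated in E. coli under ampicillin selection (AmpR/β-lactamase with its own promoter) from a ColE1/pMB1-type origin. The catalogue lists the plasmid as low copy, although the annotation tool labels the origin generically as a high-copy type and detects only a short rop fragment. An M13 phage origin, which could support single-stranded DNA production, and remnants of lac elements (lacZα, lacI fragment, lac promoter/operator) are also present. The catalogue gives a total size of 7087 bp, while the sequenced record is 7,033 nt.

Expression is driven by the human cytomegalovirus immediate-early enhancer and promoter, followed by a fragment of CMV intron A and an SP6 promoter that could allow in vitro transcription. The 1677 bp tPA open reading frame follows; the automated annotation matches it to mouse Plat, but the depositor records it as rat, with an E380K substitution relative to the rat reference. A short fragment annotated as an IgH signal sequence lies upstream, and its relevance is not stated in the record. Dendra2 follows the tPA coding region, and the transcript is terminated by an SV40 polyadenylation signal. An SV40 enhancer/early promoter region lies further downstream, with no mammalian selection marker annotated. Because tPA is a secreted protein sorted into neuronal dense-core vesicles, the fusion serves as a luminal cargo label. Dendra2's green-to-red photoconversion makes it suitable for PALM super-resolution imaging of these vesicles, the stated purpose of the construct.
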