Features (pLannotate 1.2.2; 22 found; start..end, strand, type, name):
    264..418     +  CDS            lacZα (fragment): LacZα fragment of β-galactosidase; lacZ fragment
    424..475     -  misc_feature   bom (fragment): basis of mobility region from pBR322
    494..874     +  rep_origin     M13 ori (sequence partly withheld): M13 bacteriophage origin of replication; arrow indicates direction of (+) strand synthesis
    950..999     -  misc_feature   bom (fragment): basis of mobility region from pBR322
   1101..1136    -  CDS            rop (fragment): Rop protein, which maintains plasmids at low copy number; rop
   1231..1335    +  promoter       AmpR promoter: bla
   1336..2196    +  CDS            AmpR: β-lactamase; bla; confers resistance to ampicillin, carbenicillin, and related antibiotics
   2367..2955    +  rep_origin     ori: high-copy-number ColE1/pMB1/pBR322/pUC origin of replication
   3138..3230    +  CDS            lacI (fragment): lac repressor; lacI; The lac repressor binds to the lac operator to inhibit transcription in E. coli. This inhibition can be relieved by adding lactose or isopropyl-β-D-thiogalactopyranoside (IPTG).
   3243..3264    +  protein_bind   CAP binding site: CAP binding activates transcription in the presence of cAMP. E. coli catabolite activator protein
   3279..3309    +  promoter       lac promoter: promoter for the E. coli lac operon
   3317..3333    +  protein_bind   lac operator: The lac repressor binds to the lac operator to inhibit transcription in E. coli. This inhibition can be relieved by adding lactose or isopropyl-β-D-thiogalactopyranoside (IPTG). lac repressor encoded by lacI
   3386..3765    +  enhancer       CMV enhancer: human cytomegalovirus immediate early enhancer
   3766..3969    +  promoter       CMV promoter: human cytomegalovirus (CMV) immediate early promoter
   4105..4148    +  intron         CMV intron (fragment): modified intron A from human cytomegalovirus
   4200..4218    +  promoter       SP6 promoter: promoter for bacteriophage SP6 RNA polymerase
   4222..4259    +  CDS            IgH signal sequence (fragment): signal sequence from the mouse immunoglobulin heavy chain variable region
   4297..5973    +  CDS            Plat: TPA_MOUSE - Experimental evidence at protein level: Swiss-Prot protein existence level 1. Converts the abundant, but inactive, zymogen plasminogen to plasmin by hydrolyzing a single Arg-Val bond in plasminogen. By controlling plasmin-mediated proteolysis, it plays an important role in tissue remodeling and degradation, in cell migration and many other physiopathological events. During oocyte activation, plays a role in cortical granule reaction in the zona reaction, which contributes to the block to polyspermy (By similarity). From Mus musculus (Mouse).
   6004..6675    +  CDS            Dendra: Dendra is a photoconvertible red fluorescent protein published in 2006, derived from Dendronephthya sp.. It has high acid sensitivity.
   6680..6697    +  misc_feature   MCS (fragment): pUC18/19 multiple cloning site
   6718..6852    +  polyA_signal   SV40 poly(A) signal: SV40 polyadenylation signal
   6921..245     +  promoter       SV40 promoter (across the origin): SV40 enhancer and early promoter
>Addgene plasmid #82636 | tPA-Dendra2 | addgene full sequence | sequence record 456469 | Addgene NGS Result
GGTGTGGAAAGTCCCCAGGCTCCCCAGCAGGCAGAAGTATGCAAAGCATGCATCTCAATTAGTCAGCAAC
CATAGTCCCGCCCCTAACTCCGCCCATCCCGCCCCTAACTCCGCCCAGTTCCGCCCATTCTCCGCCCCAT
GGCTGACTAATTTTTTTTATTTATGCAGAGGCCGAGGCCGCCTCGGCCTCTGAGCTATTCCAGAAGTAGT
GAGGAGGCTTTTTTGGAGGCCTAGGCTTTTGCAAAAAGCTGTTAACAGCTTGGCACTGGCCGTCGTTTTA
CAACGTCGTGACTGGGAAAACCCTGGCGTTACCCAACTTAATCGCCTTGCAGCACATCCCCCTTTCGCCA
GCTGGCGTAATAGCGAAGAGGCCCGCACCGATCGCCCTTCCCAACAGTTGCGCAGCCTGAATGGCGAATG
GCGCCTGATGCGGTATTTTCTCCTTACGCATCTGTGCGGTATTTCACACCGCATA
[142 nt withheld, positions 476-617]
C
[141 nt withheld, positions 619-759]
CCTTTGACGTTGGAGTCCACGTTCTTT
[37 nt withheld, positions 787-823]
ACCCTATCTCGGGCTATTCTTTTGATTTATAAGGGATTTTGCCGATTTCGGCCTATTGGTTAAAAAATGA
GCTGATTTAACAAAAATTTAACGCGAATTTTAACAAAATATTAACGTTTACAATTTTATGGTGCACTCTC
AGTACAATCTGCTCTGATGCCGCATAGTTAAGCCAGCCCCGACACCCGCCAACACCCGCTGACGCGCCCT
GACGGGCTTGTCTGCTCCCGGCATCCGCTTACAGACAAGCTGTGACCGTCTCCGGGAGCTGCATGTGTCA
GAGGTTTTCACCGTCATCACCGAAACGCGCGAGACGAAAGGGCCTCGTGATACGCCTATTTTTATAGGTT
AATGTCATGATAATAATGGTTTCTTAGACGTCAGGTGGCACTTTTCGGGGAAATGTGCGCGGAACCCCTA
TTTGTTTATTTTTCTAAATACATTCAAATATGTATCCGCTCATGAGACAATAACCCTGATAAATGCTTCA
ATAATATTGAAAAAGGAAGAGTATGAGTATTCAACATTTCCGTGTCGCCCTTATTCCCTTTTTTGCGGCA
TTTTGCCTTCCTGTTTTTGCTCACCCAGAAACGCTGGTGAAAGTAAAAGATGCTGAAGATCAGTTGGGTG
CACGAGTGGGTTACATCGAACTGGATCTCAACAGCGGTAAGATCCTTGAGAGTTTTCGCCCCGAAGAACG
TTTTCCAATGATGAGCACTTTTAAAGTTCTGCTATGTGGCGCGGTATTATCCCGTATTGACGCCGGGCAA
GAGCAACTCGGTCGCCGCATACACTATTCTCAGAATGACTTGGTTGAGTACTCACCAGTCACAGAAAAGC
ATCTTACGGATGGCATGACAGTAAGAGAATTATGCAGTGCTGCCATAACCATGAGTGATAACACTGCGGC
CAACTTACTTCTGACAACGATCGGAGGACCGAAGGAGCTAACCGCTTTTTTGCACAACATGGGGGATCAT
GTAACTCGCCTTGATCGTTGGGAACCGGAGCTGAATGAAGCCATACCAAACGACGAGCGTGACACCACGA
TGCCTGTAGCAATGGCAACAACGTTGCGCAAACTATTAACTGGCGAACTACTTACTCTAGCTTCCCGGCA
ACAATTAATAGACTGGATGGAGGCGGATAAAGTTGCAGGACCACTTCTGCGCTCGGCCCTTCCGGCTGGC
TGGTTTATTGCTGATAAATCTGGAGCCGGTGAGCGTGGGTCTCGCGGTATCATTGCAGCACTGGGGCCAG
ATGGTAAGCCCTCCCGTATCGTAGTTATCTACACGACGGGGAGTCAGGCAACTATGGATGAACGAAATAG
ACAGATCGCTGAGATAGGTGCCTCACTGATTAAGCATTGGTAACTGTCAGACCAAGTTTACTCATATATA
CTTTAGATTGATTTAAAACTTCATTTTTAATTTAAAAGGATCTAGGTGAAGATCCTTTTTGATAATCTCA
TGACCAAAATCCCTTAACGTGAGTTTTCGTTCCACTGAGCGTCAGACCCCGTAGAAAAGATCAAAGGATC
TTCTTGAGATCCTTTTTTTCTGCGCGTAATCTGCTGCTTGCAAACAAAAAAACCACCGCTACCAGCGGTG
GTTTGTTTGCCGGATCAAGAGCTACCAACTCTTTTTCCGAAGGTAACTGGCTTCAGCAGAGCGCAGATAC
CAAATACTGTTCTTCTAGTGTAGCCGTAGTTAGGCCACCACTTCAAGAACTCTGTAGCACCGCCTACATA
CCTCGCTCTGCTAATCCTGTTACCAGTGGCTGCTGCCAGTGGCGATAAGTCGTGTCTTACCGGGTTGGAC
TCAAGACGATAGTTACCGGATAAGGCGCAGCGGTCGGGCTGAACGGGGGGTTCGTGCACACAGCCCAGCT
TGGAGCGAACGACCTACACCGAACTGAGATACCTACAGCGTGAGCTATGAGAAAGCGCCACGCTTCCCGA
AGGGAGAAAGGCGGACAGGTATCCGGTAAGCGGCAGGGTCGGAACAGGAGAGCGCACGAGGGAGCTTCCA
GGGGGAAACGCCTGGTATCTTTATAGTCCTGTCGGGTTTCGCCACCTCTGACTTGAGCGTCGATTTTTGT
GATGCTCGTCAGGGGGGCGGAGCCTATGGAAAAACGCCAGCAACGCGGCCTTTTTACGGTTCCTGGCCTT
TTGCTGGCCTTTTGCTCACATGTTCTTTCCTGCGTTATCCCCTGATTCTGTGGATAACCGTATTACCGCC
TTTGAGTGAGCTGATACCGCTCGCCGCAGCCGAACGACCGAGCGCAGCGAGTCAGTGAGCGAGGAAGCGG
AAGAGCGCCCAATACGCAAACCGCCTCTCCCCGCGCGTTGGCCGATTCATTAATGCAGCTGGCACGACAG
GTTTCCCGACTGGAAAGCGGGCAGTGAGCGCAACGCAATTAATGTGAGTTAGCTCACTCATTAGGCACCC
CAGGCTTTACACTTTATGCTTCCGGCTCGTATGTTGTGTGGAATTGTGAGCGGATAACAATTTCACACAG
GAAACAGCTATGACATGATTACGAATTAATTCGAGCTCGCCCGACATTGATTATTGACTAGTTATTAATA
GTAATCAATTACGGGGTCATTAGTTCATAGCCCATATATGGAGTTCCGCGTTACATAACTTACGGTAAAT
GGCCCGCCTGGCTGACCGCCCAACGACCCCCGCCCATTGACGTCAATAATGACGTATGTTCCCATAGTAA
CGCCAATAGGGACTTTCCATTGACGTCAATGGGTGGAGTATTTACGGTAAACTGCCCACTTGGCAGTACA
TCAAGTGTATCATATGCCAAGTACGCCCCCTATTGACGTCAATGACGGTAAATGGCCCGCCTGGCATTAT
GCCCAGTACATGACCTTATGGGACTTTCCTACTTGGCAGTACATCTACGTATTAGTCATCGCTATTACCA
TGGTGATGCGGTTTTGGCAGTACATCAATGGGCGTGGATAGCGGTTTGACTCACGGGGATTTCCAAGTCT
CCACCCCATTGACGTCAATGGGAGTTTGTTTTGGCACCAAAATCAACGGGACTTTCCAAAATGTCGTAAC
AACTCCGCCCCATTGACGCAAATGGGCGGTAGGCGTGTACGGTGGGAGGTCTATATAAGCAGAGCTCGTT
TAGTGAACCGTCAGATCGCCTGGAGACGCCATCCACGCTGTTTTGACCTCCATAGAAGACACCGGGACCG
ATCCAGCCTCCGCGGCCGGGAACGGTGCATTGGAACGCGGATTCCCCGTGCCAAGAGTGACGTAAGTACC
GCCTATAGAGTCTATAGGCCCACCCCCTTGGCTTCGTTAGAACGCGGCTACAATTAATACATAACCTTAT
GTATCATACACATACGATTTAGGTGACACTATAGAATAACATCCACTTTGCCTTTCTCTCCACAGGTGTC
CACTCCCAGGTCCAACTGCACCTCGGTTCTATCGATTGCCACCATGAAGGGAGAGCTGTTGTGCGTCCTG
CTGCTTTGTGGAGTGGCGTTCACGTTGCCTGACCAGGGAATACACAGGAGGTTCAGAAGAGGAGCTCGGT
CCTACAGAGCGACCTGCAGAGATGAACAGACTCAGACAACTTACCAACAGCATCAGTCATGGCTACGTCC
CATGCTCAGAGGCAATCGGGTGGAATACTGCCGGTGCAACAGCGGCCTGGCACAGTGCCACTCGGTGCCC
GTCCGAAGTTGCAGTGAACCGAGATGCTTCAATGGGGGTACGTGTCAGCAGGCCCTGTATTTCTCTGACT
TCGTCTGCCAGTGCCCTGACGGATTTGTTGGGAAACGCTGTGATATAGATACCAGAGCAACCTGCTTCGA
GGGCCAGGGCATCACCTACAGAGGCACATGGAGCACAGCAGAAAATGGGGCTGAATGCATCAACTGGAAT
AGCAGTGCCCTGTCCCAGAAGCCCTACAGTGCAAGGAGGCCAAATGCCATCAAGCTGGGCCTTGGGAACC
ACAATTACTGCAGAAACCCAGACCGAGACGTGAAGCCCTGGTGCTATGTCTTTAAGGCAGGGAAGTATAC
CACGGAGTTCTGCAGCACGCCGGCTTGCCCTAAGGGACCAACTGAGGACTGCTATGTTGGAAAAGGTGTG
ACTTACCGTGGCACCCACAGCTTTACCACATCCAAGGCCTCCTGCCTCCCATGGAATTCCATGATCCTGA
TAGGCAAGACTTACACAGCGTGGAGGGCCAACTCCCAGGCACTTGGCCTGGGCAGACACAATTATTGCCG
GAACCCAGATGGGGATGCCAAACCTTGGTGCCACGTGATGAAGGACCGAAAGCTGACATGGGAATATTGC
GACATGTCCCCATGCTCCACCTGCGGCCTGAGGCAATACAAACAGCCTCAGTTTCGAATTAAAGGAGGAC
TCTTCACAGACATCACCTCACACCCTTGGCAGGCCGCCATCTTTGTCAAGAACAAGAGGTCTCCAGGAGA
GAGATTCCTGTGTGGAGGGGTGCTGATCAGTTCCTGCTGGGTGCTATCTGCCGCCCACTGCTTTGTAGAG
AGGTTTCCACCCCATCATCTTAAAGTGGTCTTGGGCAGAACATACAGAGTGGTCCCTGGAAAGGAGGAGC
AGACATTCGAGATCGAAAAGTACATAGTCCATAAGGAATTTGATGACGACACTTATGACAATGACATCGC
ATTACTGCAGCTGAGGTCAGATTCCAGTCAGTGTGCCCAGGAGAGCAGTTCTGTCGGCACTGCCTGCCTC
CCTGACCCCGACGTACAGCTTCCTGACTGGACAGAGTGTGAGCTTTCTGGCTACGGCAAGCATGAGGCAT
CCTCTCCTTTCTTCTCTGACCGGCTGAAGGAGGCTCACGTCAGACTGTATCCGTCCAGCCGCTGTACCTC
ACAGCATCTGTTTAACAAAACCATCACGAGCAACATGCTGTGTGCAGGAGACACCCGAACTGGGGGCAAC
CAAGACGTCCATGACGCGTGCCAGGGTGACTCAGGAGGCCCTCTGGTGTGCATGATCGATAAGCGGATGA
CTTTACTGGGCATCATCAGCTGGGGCCTCGGCTGTGGGCAGAAGGACGTGCCAGGGATATACACAAAGGT
CACTAATTACCTGAACTGGATCCAAGACAACATGAAGCAAGGAGGAGGAAGTGGAGGAGGATCCCGGGGT
AACCTGATCAAGGAGGACATGCGCGTGAAGGTGCACATGGAGGGCAACGTGAACGGCCACGCCTTCGTGA
TCGAGGGCGAGGGCAAGGGCAAGCCCTACGAGGGCACCCAGACCGCCAACCTGACCGTGAAGGAGGGCGC
CCCCCTGCCCTTCAGCTACGACATCCTGACCACCGCCGTGCACTACGGCAACCGGGTGTTCACCAAGTAC
CCCGAGGACATCCCCGACTACTTCAAGCAGAGCTTCCCCGAGGGCTACAGCTGGGAGCGCACCATGACCT
TCGAGGACAAGGGCATCTGCACCATCCGCAGCGACATCAGCCTGGAGGGCGACTGCTTCTTCCAGAACGT
GCGCTTCAAGGGCACCAACTTCCCCCCCAACGGCCCCGTGATGCAGAAGAAGACCCTGAAGTGGGAGCCC
AGCACCGAGAAGCTGCACGTGCGCGACGGCCTGCTGGTGGGCAACATCAACATGGCCCTGCTGCTGGAGG
GCGGCGGCCACTACCTGTGCGACTTCAAGACCACCTACAAGGCCAAGAAGGTGGTGCAGCTGCCCGACGC
CCACTTCGTGGACCACCGCATCGAGATCCTGGGCAACGACAGCGACTACAACAAGGTGAAGCTGTACGAG
CACGCCGTGGCCCGCTACAGCCCCCTGCCCAGCCAGGTGTGGTTGATCTAGAGTCGACCTGCAGAAGCTT
GGCCGCCATGGCCCAACTTGTTTATTGCAGCTTATAATGGTTACAAATAAAGCAATAGCATCACAAATTT
CACAAATAAAGCATTTTTTTCACTGCATTCTAGTTGTGGTTTGTCCAAACTCATCAATGTATCTTATCAT
GTCTGGATCGGGAATTAATTCGGCGCAGCACCATGGCCTGAAATAACCTCTGAAAGAGGAACTTGGTTAG
GTACCTTCTGAGGCGGAAAGAACCAGCTGTGGAATGTGTGTCAGTTAGGGTGTGGAAAGTCCCCAGGCTC
CCCAGCAGGCAGAAGTATGCAAAGCATGCATCTCAATTAGTCAGCAACCA
