>Addgene plasmid #82636 | tPA-Dendra2 | depositor partial sequence | sequence record 157222 | tPA-linker-Dendra2
ATGAAGGGAGAGCTGTTGTGCGTCCTGCTGCTTTGTGGAGTGGCGTTCACGTTGCCTGACCAGGGAATAC
ACAGGAGGTTCAGAAGAGGAGCTCGGTCCTACAGAGCGACCTGCAGAGATGAACAGACTCAGACAACTTA
CCAACAGCATCAGTCATGGCTACGTCCCATGCTCAGAGGCAATCGGGTGGAATACTGCCGGTGCAACAGC
GGCCTGGCACAGTGCCACTCGGTGCCCGTCCGAAGTTGCAGTGAACCGAGATGCTTCAATGGGGGTACGT
GTCAGCAGGCCCTGTATTTCTCTGACTTCGTCTGCCAGTGCCCTGACGGATTTGTTGGGAAACGCTGTGA
TATAGATACCAGAGCAACCTGCTTCGAGGGCCAGGGCATCACCTACAGAGGCACATGGAGCACAGCAGAA
AATGGGGCTGAATGCATCAACTGGAATAGCAGTGCCCTGTCCCAGAAGCCCTACAGTGCAAGGAGGCCAA
ATGCCATCAAGCTGGGCCTTGGGAACCACAATTACTGCAGAAACCCAGACCGAGACGTGAAGCCCTGGTG
CTATGTCTTTAAGGCAGGGAAGTATACCACGGAGTTCTGCAGCACGCCGGCTTGCCCTAAGGGACCAACT
GAGGACTGCTATGTTGGAAAAGGTGTGACTTACCGTGGCACCCACAGCTTTACCACATCCAAGGCCTCCT
GCCTCCCATGGAATTCCATGATCCTGATAGGCAAGACTTACACAGCGTGGAGGGCCAACTCCCAGGCACT
TGGCCTGGGCAGACACAATTATTGCCGGAACCCAGATGGGGATGCCAAACCTTGGTGCCACGTGATGAAG
GACCGAAAGCTGACATGGGAATATTGCGACATGTCCCCATGCTCCACCTGCGGCCTGAGGCAATACAAAC
AGCCTCAGTTTCGAATTAAAGGAGGACTCTTCACAGACATCACCTCACACCCTTGGCAGGCCGCCATCTT
TGTCAAGAACAAGAGGTCTCCAGGAGAGAGATTCCTGTGTGGAGGGGTGCTGATCAGTTCCTGCTGGGTG
CTATCTGCCGCCCACTGCTTTGTAGAGAGGTTTCCACCCCATCATCTTAAAGTGGTCTTGGGCAGAACAT
ACAGAGTGGTCCCTGGAAAGGAGGAGCAGACATTCGAGATCGAAAAGTACATAGTCCATAAGGAATTTGA
TGACGACACTTATGACAATGACATCGCATTACTGCAGCTGAGGTCAGATTCCAGTCAGTGTGCCCAGGAG
AGCAGTTCTGTCGGCACTGCCTGCCTCCCTGACCCCGACGTACAGCTTCCTGACTGGACAGAGTGTGAGC
TTTCTGGCTACGGCAAGCATGAGGCATCCTCTCCTTTCTTCTCTGACCGGCTGAAGGAGGCTCACGTCAG
ACTGTATCCGTCCAGCCGCTGTACCTCACAGCATCTGTTTAACAAAACCATCACGAGCAACATGCTGTGT
GCAGGAGACACCCGAACTGGGGGCAACCAAGACGTCCATGACGCGTGCCAGGGTGACTCAGGAGGCCCTC
TGGTGTGCATGATCGATAAGCGGATGACTTTACTGGGCATCATCAGCTGGGGCCTCGGCTGTGGGCAGAA
GGACGTGCCAGGGATATACACAAAGGTCACTAATTACCTGAACTGGATCCAAGACAACATGAAGCAAGGA
GGAGGAAGTGGAGGAGGATCCCGGGGTAACCTGATCAAGGAGGACATGCGCGTGAAGGTGCACATGGAGG
GCAACGTGAACGGCCACGCCTTCGTGATCGAGGGCGAGGGCAAGGGCAAGCCCTACGAGGGCACCCAGAC
CGCCAACCTGACCGTGAAGGAGGGCGCCCCCCTGCCCTTCAGCTACGACATCCTGACCACCGCCGTGCAC
TACGGCAACCGGGTGTTCACCAAGTACCCCGAGGACATCCCCGACTACTTCAAGCAGAGCTTCCCCGAGG
GCTACAGCTGGGAGCGCACCATGACCTTCGAGGACAAGGGCATCTGCACCATCCGCAGCGACATCAGCCT
GGAGGGCGACTGCTTCTTCCAGAACGTGCGCTTCAAGGGCACCAACTTCCCCCCCAACGGCCCCGTGATG
CAGAAGAAGACCCTGAAGTGGGAGCCCAGCACCGAGAAGCTGCACGTGCGCGACGGCCTGCTGGTGGGCA
ACATCAACATGGCCCTGCTGCTGGAGGGCGGCGGCCACTACCTGTGCGACTTCAAGACCACCTACAAGGC
CAAGAAGGTGGTGCAGCTGCCCGACGCCCACTTCGTGGACCACCGCATCGAGATCCTGGGCAACGACAGC
GACTACAACAAGGTGAAGCTGTACGAGCACGCCGTGGCCCGCTACAGCCCCCTGCCCAGCCAGGTGTGGT
