>Addgene plasmid #82636 | tPA-Dendra2 | addgene partial sequence | sequence record 160101 | Dendra2-R 5'-TGTCCTCCTTGATCAGGTTA-3'
TTCCTCCTCCTTGCTTCATGTTGTCTTGGATCCAGTTCAGGTAATTAGTGACCTTTGTGTATATCCCTGG
CACGTCCTTCTGCCCACAGCCGAGGCCCCAGCTGATGATGCCCAGTAAAGTCATCCGCTTATCGATCATG
CACACCAGAGGGCCTCCTGAGTCACCCTGGCACGCGTCATGGACGTCTTGGTTGCCCCCAGTTCGGGTGT
CTCCTGCACACAGCATGTTGCTCGTGATGGTTTTGTTAAACAGATGCTGTGAGGTACAGCGGCTGGACGG
ATACAGTCTGACGTGAGCCTCCTTCAGCCGGTCAGAGAAGAAAGGAGAGGATGCCTCATGCTTGCCGTAG
CCAGAAAGCTCACACTCTGTCCAGTCAGGAAGCTGTACGTCGGGGTCAGGGAGGCAGGCAGTGCCGACAG
AACTGCTCTCCTGGGCACACTGACTGGAATCTGACCTCAGCTGCAGTAATGCGATGTCATTGTCATAAGT
GTCGTCATCAAATTCCTTATGGACTATGTACTTTTCGATCTCGAATGTCTGCTCCTCCTTTCCAGGGACC
ACTCTGTATGTTCTGCCCAAGACCACTTTAAGATGATGGGGTGGAAACCTCTCTACAAAGCAGTGGGCGG
CAGATAGCACCCAGCAGGAACTGATCAGCACCCCTCCACACAGGAATCTCTCTCCTGGAGACCTCTTGTT
CTTGACAAAGATGGCGGCCTGCCAAGGGTGTGAGGTGATGTCTGTGAAGAGTCCTCCTTTAATTCGAAAC
TGAGGCTGTTTGTATTGCCTCAGGCCGCAGGTGGAGCATGGGGACATGTCGCAATATTCCCATGTCAGCT
TTCGGTCCTTCATCACGTGGCACCAAGGTTTGGCATCCCCATCTGGGTTCCGGCAATAATTGTGTCTGCC
CAGGCCAAGTGCCTGGGAGTTGGCCCTCCACGCTGTGTAAGTCTTGCCTATCAGGATCATGGAATTCCAT
GGGAGGCAGGAGGCCTTGGATGTGGTAAAGCTGTGGGTGCCACGGTAAGTCACACCT
