>Addgene plasmid #82636 | tPA-Dendra2 | addgene partial sequence | sequence record 160102 | CMV-F 5'-CGCAAATGGGCGGTAGGCGTG-3'
CTATATAAGCAGAGCTCGTTTAGTGAACCGTCAGATCGCCTGGAGACGCCATCCACGCTGTTTTGACCTC
CATAGAAGACACCGGGACCGATCCAGCCTCCGCGGCCGGGAACGGTGCATTGGAACGCGGATTCCCCGTG
CCAAGAGTGACGTAAGTACCGCCTATAGAGTCTATAGGCCCACCCCCTTGGCTTCGTTAGAACGCGGCTA
CAATTAATACATAACCTTATGTATCATACACATACGATTTAGGTGACACTATAGAATAACATCCACTTTG
CCTTTCTCTCCACAGGTGTCCACTCCCAGGTCCAACTGCACCTCGGTTCTATCGATTGCCACCATGAAGG
GAGAGCTGTTGTGCGTCCTGCTGCTTTGTGGAGTGGCGTTCACGTTGCCTGACCAGGGAATACACAGGAG
GTTCAGAAGAGGAGCTCGGTCCTACAGAGCGACCTGCAGAGATGAACAGACTCAGACAACTTACCAACAG
CATCAGTCATGGCTACGTCCCATGCTCAGAGGCAATCGGGTGGAATACTGCCGGTGCAACAGCGGCCTGG
CACAGTGCCACTCGGTGCCCGTCCGAAGTTGCAGTGAACCGAGATGCTTCAATGGGGGTACGTGTCAGCA
GGCCCTGTATTTCTCTGACTTCGTCTGCCAGTGCCCTGACGGATTTGTTGGGAAACGCTGTGATATAGAT
ACCAGAGCAACCTGCTTCGAGGGCCAGGGCATCACCTACAGAGGCACATGGAGCACAGCAGAAAATGGGG
CTGAATGCATCAACTGGAATAGCAGTGCCCTGTCCCAGAAGCCCTACAGTGCAAGGAGGCCAAATGCCAT
CAAGCTGGGCCTTGGGAACCACAATTACTGCAGAAACCCAGACCGAGACGTGAAGCCCTGGTGCTATGTC
TTTAAGGCAGGGAAGTATACCACGGAGTTCTGCAGCACGCCGGCTTGCCCTAAGGGACCAACTGAGGACT
GCTATGT
