>Addgene plasmid #82636 | tPA-Dendra2 | addgene partial sequence | sequence record 160103 | SV40pA-R 5'-GAAATTTGTGATGCTATTGC-3'
TTATAAGCTGCAATAAACAAGTTGGGCCATGGCGGCCAAGCTTCTGCAGGTCGACTCTAGATCAACCACA
CCTGGCTGGGCAGGGGGCTGTAGCGGGCCACGGCGTGCTCGTACAGCTTCACCTTGTTGTAGTCGCTGTC
GTTGCCCAGGATCTCGATGCGGTGGTCCACGAAGTGGGCGTCGGGCAGCTGCACCACCTTCTTGGCCTTG
TAGGTGGTCTTGAAGTCGCACAGGTAGTGGCCGCCGCCCTCCAGCAGCAGGGCCATGTTGATGTTGCCCA
CCAGCAGGCCGTCGCGCACGTGCAGCTTCTCGGTGCTGGGCTCCCACTTCAGGGTCTTCTTCTGCATCAC
GGGGCCGTTGGGGGGGAAGTTGGTGCCCTTGAAGCGCACGTTCTGGAAGAAGCAGTCGCCCTCCAGGCTG
ATGTCGCTGCGGATGGTGCAGATGCCCTTGTCCTCGAAGGTCATGGTGCGCTCCCAGCTGTAGCCCTCGG
GGAAGCTCTGCTTGAAGTAGTCGGGGATGTCCTCGGGGTACTTGGTGAACACCCGGTTGCCGTAGTGCAC
GGCGGTGGTCAGGATGTCGTAGCTGAAGGGCAGGGGGGCGCCCTCCTTCACGGTCAGGTTGGCGGTCTGG
GTGCCCTCGTAGGGCTTGCCCTTGCCCTCGCCCTCGATCACGAAGGCGTGGCCGTTCACGTTGCCCTCCA
TGTGCACCTTCACGCGCATGTCCTCCTTGATCAGGTTACCCCGGGATCCTCCTCCACTTCCTCCTCCTTG
CTTCATGTTGTCTTGGATCCAGTTCAGGTAATTAGTGACCTTTGTGTATATCCCTGGCACGTCCTTCTGC
CCACAGCCGAGGCCCCAGCTGATGATGCCCAGTAAAGTCATCCGCTTATCGATCATGCACACCAGAGGGC
CTCCTGAGTCACCCTGGCACGCGTCATGGACGTCTTGGTTGCCCCCAGTTCGGGTGTCTCCTGCACACAG
CATGTTGCTCGTGATGGT
